>Addgene plasmid #221184 | pQFmcs-2H12.D11-scarREF | addgene full sequence | sequence record 437178 | Addgene NGS Result
GACCCTTTCCGACGCTCACCGGGCTGGTTGCCCTCGCCGCTGGGCTGGCGGCCGTCTATGGCCCTGCAAA
CGCGCCAGAAACGCCGTCGAAGCCGTGTGCGAGACACCGCGGCCGCCGGCGTTGTGGATACCTCGCGGAA
AACTTGGCCCTCACTGACAGATGAGGGGCGGACGTTGACACTTGAGGGGCCGACTCACCCGGCGCGGCGT
TGACAGATGAGGGGCAGGCTCGATTTCGGCCGGCGACGTGGAGCTGGCCAGCCTCGCAAATCGGCGAAAA
CGCCTGATTTTACGCGAGTTTCCCACAGATGATGTGGACAAGCCTGGGGATAAGTGCCCTGCGGTATTGA
CACTTGAGGGGCGCGACTACTGACAGATGAGGGGCGCGATCCTTGACACTTGAGGGGCAGAGTGCTGACA
GATGAGGGGCGCACCTATTGACATTTGAGGGGCTGTCCACAGGCAGAAAATCCAGCATTTGCAAGGGTTT
CCGCCCGTTTTTCGGCCACCGCTAACCTGTCTTTTAACCTGCTTTTAAACCAATATTTATAAACCTTGTT
TTTAACCAGGGCTGCGCCCTGTGCGCGTGACCGCGCACGCCGAAGGGGGGTGCCCCCCCTTCTCGAACCC
TCCCGGCCCGCTAACGCGGGCCTCCCATCCCCCCAGGGGCTGCGCCCCTCGGCCGCGAACGGCCTCACCC
CAAAAATGGCAGCCAAGCTGACCACTTCTGCGCTCGGCCCTTCCGGCTGGCTGGTTTATTGCTGATAAAT
CTGGAGCCGGTGAGCGTGGGTCTCGCGGTATCATTGCAGCACTGGGGCCAGATGGTAAGCCCTCCCGTAT
CGTAGTTATCTACACGACGGGGAGTCAGGCAACTATGGATGAACGAAATAGACAGATCGCTGAGATAGGT
GCCTCACTGATTAAGCATTGGTAACTGTCAGACCAAGTTTACTCATATATACTTTAGATTGATTTAAAAC
TTCATTTTTAATTTAAAAGGATCTAGGTGAAGATCCTTTTTGATAATCTCATGACCAAAATCCCTTAACG
TGAGTTTTCGTTCCACTGAGCGTCAGACCCCGTAGAAAAGATCAAAGGATCTTCTTGAGATCCTTTTTTT
CTGCGCGTAATCTGCTGCTTGCAAACAAAAAAACCACCGCTACCAGCGGTGGTTTGTTTGCCGGATCAAG
AGCTACCAACTCTTTTTCCGAAGGTAACTGGCTTCAGCAGAGCGCAGATACCAAATACTGTTCTTCTAGT
GTAGCCGTAGTTAGGCCACCACTTCAAGAACTCTGTAGCACCGCCTACATACCTCGCTCTGCTAATCCTG
TTACCAGTGGCTGCTGCCAGTGGCGATAAGTCGTGTCTTACCGGGTTGGACTCAAGACGATAGTTACCGG
ATAAGGCGCAGCGGTCGGGCTGAACGGGGGGTTCGTGCACACAGCCCAGCTTGGAGCGAACGACCTACAC
CGAACTGAGATACCTACAGCGTGAGCTATGAGAAAGCGCCACGCTTCCCGAAGGGAGAAAGGCGGACAGG
TATCCGGTAAGCGGCAGGGTCGGAACAGGAGAGCGCACGAGGGAGCTTCCAGGGGGAAACGCCTGGTATC
TTTATAGTCCTGTCGGGTTTCGCCACCTCTGACTTGAGCGTCGATTTTTGTGATGCTCGTCAGGGGGGCG
GAGCCTATGGAAAAACGCCAGCAACGCGGCCTTTTTACGGTTCCTGGCCTTTTGCTGGCCTTTTGCTCAC
ATGTTCAGCGCTTGAACTTGGCGTAGCGCTCGCGGGCGATTTCCAGGGTCGAGTTGCGGACGCGCTCGAA
GCGCTCCTTGTCCTTCTGCCACAGCGAGCGGACCGCCAGGCCGCGGACCGAGTTGAAGATCAGCCACAGG
ATGTCCTCCGCGTCGTCGCGGCTCAGGCCGCGCGACACCAGCACGCCCAGCCACATATCCTCGACGACGA
AGCGGTTGCGCTCGACGGTGCGCTGGATGCCCTCGCGCAGCGCCGGGTCGCGGTCGGCGGCCACGATCAG
GTCCAGCGAGATCGAGAAGTCGTCGTCCAGGAAGAACTCGGCGGCGTCGTCCAGCATCTGCTGGATGACG
TCGTCCTCGGGCTTCAGCTTGGCCAGGCGGGCGCGGCTGCGCTCGGTGATCTGCTCGTACAGCCACTCGA
AGGTGGCCAGCAGCAGTTCCAGCTTGGTCGGGAAGTGGTGCGACTGGGCGCCGCGGCTGACGCCGGCGGC
GCCCGGGACGTCGGCGATGCGGAAGCCGGCATAGCCCTTCTCGCGCAGGACGCCCAGGGCGGCGGCGATC
AGCTTGCCCTGGGTTTCCATCGCGCGCTCGGCCTGGGTGCGGCGCTTCGGCGACATGATGACCATTCGGG
GTCTCTCCCTGCTAGCATCAGGGTTATTGTATCATGAGCGGATACATATGTCAATGTACCGGAACAAACA
GACAATCTGGTCTGTTTGTACATGGTTGACGGATCGCCGCGAAGCCGCTAACTGCGCCGGTTAACAAACA
GACAATCTGGTCTGTTTGTAACTAGGTTCCGAAGGAGGAGGTGATCCATGAATTCAGAGCCGCCGCCGAA
GCTCGTCCTTGACCTGGAGCGCCTCGCGCACGTCCCCCAGGAGAAGGCGGGCCCGCTCCAGCGCTACGCG
GCGACGATCCAGTCGCAGCGCGGCGACTACAACGGCAAGGTGCTGTCGATCCGTCCGGCGGACCTGCGCA
CCCTGGCCGTGATCTACGACCAGTCGCCCTCGGTCCTCACCGAGCAGCTGATCAGCTGGGGCGTCCTCGA
CGCGGACGCGCGCCGCGCCGTCGCCCACGAGGAGAACCCGAAGAATATGCCGGTCCCGTATAACGTCTTT
ATCATGGCCGACAAGCAGAAGAACGGCATCAAGGCGAACTTCAAGATCCGCCACAACATCGAGGACGGCG
GCGTGCAGCTCGCCTATCACTACCAGCAGAACACCCCCATCGGCGACGGCCCCGTGCTGCTGCCCGACAA
CCACTACCTGGGCGTGCAGTCCAAACTGAGCAAAGACCCCAACGAGAAGCGCGATCACATGGTCCTGCTG
GAGTTCGTGACCGCCGCCGGGATCACTCTCGGCATGGACGAGCTGTACAAGGGCGGTACCGGAGGGAGCA
TGGTGAGCAAGGGCGAGGAGCTGTTCACCGGGGTGGTGCCCATCCTGGTCGAGCTGGACGGCGACGTAAA
CGGCCACAAGTTCAGCGTGTCCGGCGAGGGCGAGGGCGATGCCACCTACGGCAAGCTGACCCTGAAGTTC
ATCTGCACCACCGGCAAGCTGCCCGTGCCCTGGCCCACCCTCGTGACCACCCTGACCTACGGCGTGCAGT
GCTTCAGCCGCTACCCCGACCACATGAAGCAGCACGACTTCTTCAAGTCCGCCATGCCCGAAGGCTACAT
TCAGGAGCGCACCATCTTCTTCAAGGACGACGGCAACTATAAGACACGCGCTGAGGTTAAGTTCGAGGGC
GACACTCTGGTTAACCGCATCGAGCTGAAGGGCATCGACTTCAAGGAGGACGGCAACATCCTGGGCCATA
AGCTTGAATATAACATGTTGTCGGAGCCGGAGCCGCCGCCGAAGCTCGTCCTTGACCTGGAGCGCCTCGC
GCACGTCCCCCAGGAGAAGGCGGGCCCGCTCCAGCGCTACGCGGCGACGATCCAGTCGCAGCGCGGCGAC
TACAACGGCAAGGTGCTGTCGATCCGTCCGGCGGACCTGCGCACCCTGGCCGTGATCTACGACCAGTCGC
CCTCGGTCCTCACCGAGCAGCTGATCAGCTGGGGCGTCCTCGACGCGGACGCGCGCCGCGCCGTCGCCCA
CGAGGAGAACTGAACTAGTATGAGCAAGAAATATGGTGAAGCCGTGATCAAAGAATTTATGCGCTTTAAA
GTTCACATGGAAGGTAGCATGAATGGCCACGAATTTGAAATTGAAGGTGAAGGCGAAGGTCGTCCGTATG
AAGGCACCCAGACCGCAAAACTGAAAGTTACCAAAGGTGGTCCGCTGCCGTTTAGCTGGGATATTCTGAG
TCCGCAGTTTATGTATGGTAGCCGTGCATTTATCAAACATCCGGCAGATATTCCGGATTACTATAAACAG
AGCTTTCCGGAAGGTTTTAAATGGGAACGTGTGATGAATTTTGAAGATGGTGGTGCAGTTACCGTTACAC
AGGATACCAGCCTGGAAGATGGCACCCTGATCTATAAAGTTAAACTGCGTGGCACCAATTTTCCGCCTGA
TGGTCCGGTTATGCAGAAAAAAACCATGGGTTGGGAAGCAAGCACCGAACGTCTGTATCCTGAAGATGGC
GTTCTGAAAGGTGATATCAAAATGGCACTGCGTCTGAAAGATGGCGGTCGTTATCTGGCAGATTTCAAAA
CCACCTACAAAGCCAAAAAACCGGTTCAGATGCCTGGTGCATATAATGTTGATCGCAAACTGGATATTAC
CAGCCACAATGAAGATTATACCGTGGTGGAACAGTATGAACGTAGCGAAGGCCGTCATAGTACCGGTGGT
ATGGATGAACTGTACAAGTGAGCTAGTGACGTCAAATTCACTGGCCGTCGTTTTACAACGTCGTGACTGG
GAAAACCCTGGCGTTACCCAACTTAATCGCCTTGCAGCACATCCCCCTTTCGCCAGCTGGCGTAATAGCG
AAGAGGCCCGCACCGATCGCCCTTCCCAACAGTTGCGCAGCCTGAATGGCGAATGGCGCCTGATGCGGTA
TTTTCTCCTTACGCATCTGTGCGGTATTTCACACCGCATATGGTGCACTCTCAGTACAATCTGCTCTGAT
GCCGCATAGTTAAGCCAGCCCCGACACCCGCCAACACCCGCTGACGCGCCCTGACGGGCTTGTCTGCTCC
CGGCATCCGCTTACAGACAAGCTGTGACCGTCTCCGGGAGCTGCATGTGTCAGAGGTTTTCACCGTCATC
ACCGAAACGCGCGAGACGAAAGGGCCTCGTGATACGCCTATTTTTATAGGTTAATGTCATGATAATAATG
GTTTCTTAGCACCCTTTCTCGGTCCTTCAACGTTCCTGACAACGAGCCTCCTTTTCGCCAATCCATCGAC
AATCACCGCGAGTCCCTGCTCGAACGCTGCGTCCGGACCGGCTTCGTCGAAGGCGTCTATCGCGGCCCGC
AACAGCGGCGAGAGCGGAGCCTGTTCAACGGTGCCGCCGCGCTCGCCGGCATCGCTGTCGCCGGCCTGCT
CCTCAAGCACGGCCCCAACAGTGAAGTAGCTGATTGTCATCAGCGCATTGACGGCGTCCCCGGCCGAAAA
ACCCGCCTCGCAGAGGAAGCGAAGCTGCGCGTCGGCCGTTTCCATCTGCGGTGCGCCCGGTCGCGTGCCG
GCATGGATGCGCGCGCCATCGCGGTAGGCGAGCAGCGCCTGCCTGAAGCTGCGGGCATTCCCGATCAGAA
ATGAGCGCCAGTCGTCGTCGGCTCTCGGCACCGAATGCGTATGATTCTCCGCCAGCATGGCTTCGGCCAG
TGCGTCGAGCAGCGCCCGCTTGTTCCTGAAGTGCCAGTAAAGCGCCGGCTGCTGAACCCCCAACCGTTCC
GCCAGTTTGCGTGTCGTCAGACCGTCTACGCCGACCTCGTTCAACAGGTCCAGGGCGGCACGGATCACTG
TATTCGGCTGCAACTTTGTCATGCTTGACACTTTATCACTGATAAACATAATATGTCCACCAACTTATCA
GTGATAAAGAATCCGCGCGTTCAATCGGACCAGCGGAGGCTGGTCCGGAGGCCAGACGTGAAACCCAACA
TACCCCTGATCGTAATTCTGAGCACTGTCGCGCTCGACGCTGTCGGCATCGGCCTGATTATGCCGGTGCT
GCCGGGCCTCCTGCGCGATCTGGTTCACTCGAACGACGTCACCGCCCACTATGGCATTCTGCTGGCGCTG
TATGCGTTGGTGCAATTTGCCTGCGCACCTGTGCTGGGCGCGCTGTCGGATCGTTTCGGGCGGCGGCCAA
TCTTGCTCGTCTCGCTGGCCGGCGCCACTGTCGACTACGCCATCATGGCGACAGCGCCTTTCCTTTGGGT
TCTCTATATCGGGCGGATCGTGGCCGGCATCACCGGGGCGACTGGGGCGGTAGCCGGCGCTTATATTGCC
GATATCACTGATGGCGATGAGCGCGCGCGGCACTTCGGCTTCATGAGCGCCTGTTTCGGGTTCGGGATGG
TCGCGGGACCTGTGCTCGGTGGGCTGATGGGCGGTTTCTCCCCCCACGCTCCGTTCTTCGCCGCGGCAGC
CTTGAACGGCCTCAATTTCCTGACGGGCTGTTTCCTTTTGCCGGAGTCGCACAAAGGCGAACGCCGGCCG
TTACGCCGGGAGGCTCTCAACCCGCTCGCTTCGTTCCGGTGGGCCCGGGGCATGACCGTCGTCGCCGCCC
TGATGGCGGTCTTCTTCATCATGCAACTTGTCGGACAGGTGCCGGCCGCGCTTTGGGTCATTTTCGGCGA
GGATCGCTTTCACTGGGACGCGACCACGATCGGCATTTCGCTTGCCGCATTTGGCATTCTGCATTCACTC
GCCCAGGCAATGATCACCGGCCCTGTAGCCGCCCGGCTCGGCGAAAGGCGGGCACTCATGCTCGGAATGA
TTGCCGACGGCACAGGCTACATCCTGCTTGCCTTCGCGACACGGGGATGGATGGCGTTCCCGATCATGGT
CCTGCTTGCTTCGGGTGGCATCGGAATGCCGGCGCTGCAAGCAATGTTGTCCAGGCAGGTGGATGAGGAA
CGTCAGGGGCAGCTGCAAGGCTCACTGGCGGCGCTCACCAGCCTGACCTCGATCGTCGGACCCCTCCTCT
TCACGGCGATCTATGCGGCTTCTATAACAACGTGGAACGGGTGGGCATGGATTGCAGGCGCTGCCCTCTA
CTTGCTCTGCCTGCCGGCGCTGCGTCGCGGGCTTTGGAGCGGCGCAGGGCAACGAGCCGATCGCTGATCG
TGGAAACGATAGGCCTATGCCATGCGGGTCAAGGCGACTTCCGGCAAGCTATACGCGCCCTAGAATTGTC
AATTTTAATCCTCTGTTTATCGGCAGTTCGTAGAGCGCGCCGTGCGTCCCGAGCGATACTGAGCGAAGCA
AGTGCGTCGAGCAGTGCCCGCTTGTTCCTGAAATGCCAGTAAAGCGCTGGCTGCTGAACCCCCAGCCGGA
ACTGACCCCACAAGGCCCTAGCGTTTGCAATGCACCAGGTCATCATTGACCCAGGCGTGTTCCACCAGGC
CGCTGCCTCGCAACTCTTCGCAGGCTTCGCCGACCTGCTCGCGCCACTTCTTCACGCGGGTGGAATCCGA
TCCGCACATGAGGCGGAAGGTTTCCAGCTTGAGCGGGTACGGCTCCCGGTGCGAGCTGAAATAGTCGAAC
ATCCGTCGGGCCGTCGGCGACAGCTTGCGGTACTTCTCCCATATGAATTTCGTGTAGTGGTCGCCAGCAA
ACAGCACGACGATTTCCTCGTCGATCAGGACCTGGCAACGGGACGTTTTCTTGCCACGGTCCAGGACGCG
GAAGCGGTGCAGCAGCGACACCGATTCCAGGTGCCCAACGCGGTCGGACGTGAAGCCCATCGCCGTCGCC
TGTAGGCGCGACAGGCATTCCTCGGCCTTCGTGTAATACCGGCCATTGATCGACCAGCCCAGGTCCTGGC
AAAGCTCGTAGAACGTGAAGGTGATCGGCTCGCCGATAGGGGTGCGCTTCGCGTACTCCAACACCTGCTG
CCACACCAGTTCGTCATCGTCGGCCCGCAGCTCGACGCCGGTGTAGGTGATCTTCACGTCCTTGTTGACG
TGGAAAATGACCTTGTTTTGCAGCGCCTCGCGCGGGATTTTCTTGTTGCGCGTGGTGAACAGGGCAGAGC
GGGCCGTGTCGTTTGGCATCGCTCGCATCGTGTCCGGCCACGGCGCAATATCGAACAAGGAAAGCTGCAT
TTCCTTGATCTGCTGCTTCGTGTGTTTCAGCAACGCGGCCTGCTTGGCCTCGCTGACCTGTTTTGCCAGG
TCCTCGCCGGCGGTTTTTCGCTTCTTGGTCGTCATAGTTCCTCGCGTGTCGATGGTCATCGACTTCGCCA
AACCTGCCGCCTCCTGTTCGAGACGACGCGAACGCTCCACGGCGGCCGATGGCGCGGGCAGGGCAGGGGG
AGCCAGTTGCACGCTGTCGCGCTCGATCTTGGCCGTAGCTTGCTGGACCATCGAGCCGACGGACTGGAAG
GTTTCGCGGGGCGCACGCATGACGGTGCGGCTTGCGATGGTTTCGGCATCCTCGGCGGAAAACCCCGCGT
CGATCAGTTCTTGCCTGTATGCCTTCCGGTCAAACGTCCGATTCATTCACCCTCCTTGCGGGATTGCCCC
GACTCACGCCGGGGCAATGTGCCCTTATTCCTGATTTGACCCGCCTGGTGCCTTGGTGTCCAGATAATCC
ACCTTATCGGCAATGAAGTCGGTCCCGTAGACCGTCTGGCCGTCCTTCTCGTACTTGGTATTCCGAATCT
TGCCCTGCACGAATACCAGCTCCGCGAAGTCGCTCTTCTTGATGGAGCGCATGGGGACGTGCTTGGCAAT
CACGCGCACCCCCCGGCCGTTTTAGCGGCTAAAAAAGTCATGGCTCTGCCCTCGGGCGGACCACGCCCAT
CATGACCTTGCCAAGCTCGTCCTGCTTCTCTTCGATCTTCGCCAGCAGGGCGAGGATCGTGGCATCACCG
AACCGCGCCGTGCGCGGGTCGTCGGTGAGCCAGAGTTTCAGCAGGCCGCCCAGGCGGCCCAGGTCGCCAT
TGATGCGGGCCAGCTCGCGGACGTGCTCATAGTCCACGACGCCCGTGATTTTGTAGCCCTGGCCGACGGC
CAGCAGGTAGGCCTACAGGCTCATGCCGGCCGCCGCCGCCTTTTCCTCAATCGCTCTTCGTTCGTCTGGA
AGGCAGTACACCTTGATAGGTGGGCTGCCCTTCCTGGTTGGCTTGGTTTCATCAGCCATCCGCTTGCCCT
CATCTGTTACGCCGGCGGTAGCCGGCCAGCCTCGCAGAGCAGGATTCCCGTTGAGCACCGCCAGGTGCGA
ATAAGGGACAGTGAAGAAGGAACACCCGCTCGCGGGTGGGCCTACTTCACCTATCCTGCCCGGCTGACGC
CGTTGGATACACCAAGGAAAGTCTACACGAACCCTTTGGCAAAATCCTGTATATCGTGCGAAAAAGGATG
GATATACCGAAAAAATCGCTATAATGACCCCGAAGCAGGGTTATGCAGCGGAAAAGATCCGTC
Features (pLannotate 1.2.2; 19 found; start..end, strand, type, name):
     11..642     +  rep_origin     oriV: incP origin of replication
    720..933     +  CDS            bla(M) (fragment): β-lactamase lacking the signal sequence; bla(M); allows cytosolic expression of β-lactamase
   1105..1693    +  rep_origin     ori: high-copy-number ColE1/pMB1/pBR322/pUC origin of replication
   1758..2366    -  CDS            cymR: CYMR_PSEPU - Experimental evidence at transcript level: Swiss-Prot protein existence level 2. Involved in the repression of the cym and cmt operons which are responsible of the p-cymene degradation. From Pseudomonas putida (Arthrobacter siderocapsulatus).
   2397..2428    -  promoter       AmpR promoter (fragment): bla
   2443..2470    +  protein_bind   CuO: CymR-binding P2 operator sequence from the p-cmt operon of Pseudomonas putida (Mullick et al., 2006) CymR
   2513..2540    +  protein_bind   CuO: CymR-binding P2 operator sequence from the p-cmt operon of Pseudomonas putida (Mullick et al., 2006) CymR
   2862..3584    +  CDS            cEGFP: cEGFP is a basic (constitutively fluorescent) green fluorescent protein published in 2008, derived from Aequorea victoria.
   3885..4568    +  CDS            mScarlet-I: mScarlet-I is a basic (constitutively fluorescent) red fluorescent protein published in 2016, derived from synthetic construct. It is reported to be a rapidly-maturing monomer with moderate acid sensitivity.
   4586..4743    +  CDS            lacZα (fragment): LacZα fragment of β-galactosidase; lacZ fragment
   4749..4848    -  misc_feature   bom (fragment): basis of mobility region from pBR322
   4950..4985    -  CDS            rop (fragment): Rop protein, which maintains plasmids at low copy number; rop
   5050..5692    -  CDS            TetR (fragment): tetracycline resistance regulatory protein; tetR
   5798..6997    +  CDS            TcR: tetracycline efflux protein; tetA; confers resistance to tetracycline
   7056..7208    -  CDS            tetR (fragment): TETR1_ECOLX - Experimental evidence at protein level: Swiss-Prot protein existence level 1. TetR is the repressor of the tetracycline resistance element; its N-terminal region forms a helix-turn-helix structure and binds DNA. Binding of tetracycline to TetR reduces the repressor affinity for the tetracycline resistance gene (tetA) promoter operator sites. From Escherichia coli.
   7228..8376    -  CDS            trfA: trans-acting replication protein that binds to and activates oriV
   8506..8610    -  CDS            traI (fragment): TRAI6_ECOLX - Experimental evidence at protein level: Swiss-Prot protein existence level 1. The initiation process of transfer DNA synthesis requires the interaction of at least three plasmid-specific components (TraH, I, and J) at the transfer origin resulting in the assembly of a specialised nucleoprotein complex - the relaxosome. Site- and strand-specific cleavage at the transfer origin is dependent on TraI and TraJ. From Escherichia coli.
   8648..9019    -  CDS            traJ: oriT-recognizing protein; traJ
   9052..9161    -  oriT           oriT: incP origin of transfer
