[The description below was written by a language model from this plasmid's Addgene catalogue record and pLannotate feature annotations shown in this document.]
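Description:
pQFmcs-2H12.D11-scarREF is a bacterial expression plasmid of about 9.3 kb built on the pQFmcs backbone. It produces the c-di-GMP biosensor cdGreen2 (also called 2H12.D11) together with a red reference fluorophore. The backbone carries two replication systems. One is the IncP oriV with its trans-acting initiator gene trfA, a combination generally associated with replication in a broad range of Gram-negative hosts. The other is a high-copy ColE1/pUC-type origin for propagation in E. coli. An IncP oriT with traJ and a traI fragment is also annotated, so the plasmid should be mobilizable by conjugation when transfer functions are supplied in trans. Selection is by tetracycline, through the tetA efflux gene and its associated tetR regulator. Short annotated fragments of bla, lacZα, rop and bom appear to be backbone remnants rather than functional elements.

Expression is controlled by the cumate-inducible PQ5 promoter. The Pseudomonas putida repressor gene cymR is encoded divergently on the plasmid, and the table places a fragment of the bla promoter just upstream of it. Two CuO operator sites lie upstream of the payload; CymR binds them and blocks transcription until cumate releases it. The synthetic cdGreen2 insert lies between EcoRI and SpeI sites. The feature table labels its fluorescent core as a cEGFP-like sequence, which covers only part of the roughly 1.3 kb insert. mScarlet-I, with a modified N-terminus, follows in the same operon and has no promoter of its own. Because both proteins come from one transcript, the red signal can serve as an internal reference for normalizing the green biosensor signal. This suits ratiometric monitoring of dynamic c-di-GMP changes in live bacteria.
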