Addgene plasmid #221184: pQFmcs-2H12.D11-scarREF
Purpose: cdGreen2 expressed from a cumate-inducible promoter in an operon with mScarlet-I (downstream) as a reference FP (Internal Lab ID: UJ11240)
Depositing lab: Urs Jenal. Depositing organization: University of Basel. Publication: A genetically encoded biosensor to monitor dynamic changes of c-di-GMP with high temporal resolution. Kaczmarczyk A, van Vliet S, Jakob RP, Teixeira RD, Scheidat I, Reinders A, Klotz A, Maier T, Jenal U. Nat Commun. 2024 May 9;15(1):3920. doi: 10.1038/s41467-024-48295-0. PubMed 38724508.
Backbone
  Vector backbone: pQFmcs
  Backbone manufacturer: Andreas Kaczmarczyk
  Backbone size w/o insert (bp): 7300
  Total vector size (bp): 9300
  Vector type: Bacterial Expression
Growth in bacteria
  Bacterial resistance: Tetracycline, 10 μg/mL
  Growth temperature: 37°C
  Growth strain: DH5alpha
  Copy number: High Copy
Gene/Insert 1
  Gene/Insert name: cdGreen2 (alt name: 2H12.D11)
  Species: Synthetic
  Insert size (bp): 1300
  Promoter: PQ5 (cumate-inducible)
  Cloning method: Restriction Enzyme; 5′ cloning site EcoRI (not destroyed); 3′ cloning site SpeI (not destroyed)
  Sequencing primers: 5′ 10572 (TACATATGTCAATGTACCGG)
Gene/Insert 2
  Gene/Insert name: mScarlet-I
  Species: Synthetic
  Insert size (bp): 700
  Mutation: N-terminus changed: starts with MSKKYGEAVIKE ...
  Promoter: None (same as cdGreen2)
  Cloning method: Restriction Enzyme; 5′ cloning site SpeI (not destroyed); 3′ cloning site NheI/SpeI (destroyed during cloning)
  Sequencing primers: 5′ NA
Terms and licenses: Academic/Nonprofit Terms; Industry Terms: Not Available to Industry
How to cite: pQFmcs-2H12.D11-scarREF was a gift from Urs Jenal (Addgene plasmid # 221184 ; http://n2t.net/addgene:221184 ; RRID:Addgene_221184)
